>Addgene plasmid #236940 | TEAD3-HaloTag Vector | addgene full sequence | sequence record 473404 | Addgene NGS Result
GGCATGCAAGCTGATTTGGCTGCTGCCACCGCTGAGCAAGGCCGCTTCGAGCAGACATGATAAGATACAT
TGATGAGTTTGGACAAACCACAACTAGAATGCAGTGAAAAAAATGCTTTATTTGTGAAATTTGTGATGCT
ATTGCTTTATTTGTAACCATTATAAGCTGCAATAAACAAGTTAACAACAACAATTGCATTCATTTTATGT
TTCAGGTTCAGGGGGAGATGTGGGAGGTTTTTTTAAGCAAGTAAAACCTCTACAAATGTGGTAAAATCTT
AATTAAGAATTCTAATATAACTTCGTATAGCATACATTATACGAAGTTATGGATCCACTGTTGACAATTA
ATCATCGGCATAGTATATCGGCATAGTATAATACGACAAGGTGAGGAACTAAACCCAGGAGGCAGATCAT
GATTGAACAAGATGGATTGCACGCAGGTTCTCCGGCCGCTTGGGTGGAGAGGCTATTCGGCTATGACTGG
GCACAACAGACAATCGGCTGCTCTGATGCCGCCGTGTTCCGGCTGTCAGCGCAGGGGCGCCCGGTTCTTT
TTGTCAAGACCGACCTGTCCGGTGCCCTGAATGAACTGCAGGACGAGGCAGCGCGGCTATCGTGGCTGGC
CACGACGGGCGTTCCTTGCGCAGCTGTGCTCGACGTTGTCACTGAAGCGGGAAGGGACTGGCTGCTATTG
GGCGAAGTGCCGGGGCAGGATCTCCTGTCATCTCACCTTGCTCCTGCCGAGAAAGTATCCATCATGGCTG
ATGCAATGCGGCGGCTGCATACGCTTGATCCGGCTACCTGCCCATTCGACCACCAAGCGAAACATCGCAT
CGAGCGAGCACGTACTCGGATGGAAGCCGGTCTTGTCGATCAGGATGATCTGGACGAAGAGCATCAGGGG
CTCGCGCCAGCCGAACTGTTCGCCAGGCTCAAGGCGCGCATGCCCGACGGCGAGGATCTCGTCGTGACCC
ATGGCGATGCCTGCTTGCCGAATATCATGGTGGAAAATGGCCGCTTTTCTGGATTCATCGACTGTGGCCG
GCTGGGTGTGGCGGACCGCTATCAGGACATAGCGTTGGCTACCCGTGATATTGCTGAAGAGCTTGGCGGC
GAATGGGCTGACCGCTTCCTCGTGCTTTACGGTATCGCCGCTCCCGATTCGCAGCGCATCGCCTTCTATC
GCCTTCTTGACGAGTTCTTCTGATTCGAAATGACCGACCAAGCGACGCCCAACCGGTATCAGCTCACTCA
AAGGCGGTAATACGGTTATCCACAGAATCAGGGGATAACGCAGGAAAGAACATGTGAGCAAAAGGCCAGC
AAAAGGCCAGGAACCGTAAAAAGGCCGCGTTGCTGGCGTTTTTCCATAGGCTCCGCCCCCCTGACGAGCA
TCACAAAAATCGACGCTCAAGTCAGAGGTGGCGAAACCCGACAGGACTATAAAGATACCAGGCGTTTCCC
CCTGGAAGCTCCCTCGTGCGCTCTCCTGTTCCGACCCTGCCGCTTACCGGATACCTGTCCGCCTTTCTCC
CTTCGGGAAGCGTGGCGCTTTCTCATAGCTCACGCTGTAGGTATCTCAGTTCGGTGTAGGTCGTTCGCTC
CAAGCTGGGCTGTGTGCACGAACCCCCCGTTCAGCCCGACCGCTGCGCCTTATCCGGTAACTATCGTCTT
GAGTCCAACCCGGTAAGACACGACTTATCGCCACTGGCAGCAGCCACTGGTAACAGGATTAGCAGAGCGA
GGTATGTAGGCGGTGCTACAGAGTTCTTGAAGTGGTGGCCTAACTACGGCTACACTAGAAGGACAGTATT
TGGTATCTGCGCTCTGCTGAAGCCAGTTACCTTCGGAAAAAGAGTTGGTAGCTCTTGATCCGGCAAACAA
ACCACCGCTGGTAGCGGTGGTTTTTTTGTTTGCAAGCAGCAGATTACGCGCAGAAAAAAAGGATTTCAAG
AAGATCCTTTGATCTTTTCTACGGGGTCTGACGCTCAGTGGAACGAAAACTCACGTTAAGGGATTTTGGT
CATGAGATTATCAAAAAGGATCTTCACCTAGATCCTTTTATAGTCCGGAATCGTCACACAAAAAACCAAC
ACACAGATGTAATGAAAATAAAGATATTTTATTGCGGCCATCGTGATGGCTAGAGTTTAGCCCTCCCACA
CATAACCAGAGGGCAGCAATTCACGAATCCCAACTGCCGTCGGCTGTCCATCACTGTCCTTCACTATGGC
TTTGATCCCAGGATGCAGATCGAGAAGCACCTGTCGGCACCGTCCGCAGGGGCTCAAGATGCCCCTGTTC
TCATTTCCGATCGCGACGATACAAGTCAGGTTGCCAGCTGCCGCAGCAGCAGCAGTGCCCAGCACCACGA
GTTCTGCACAAGGTCCCCCAGTAAAATGATATACATTGACACCAGTGAAGATGCGGCCGTCGCTAGAGAG
AGCTGCGCTGGCGACGCTGTAGTCTTCAGAGATGGGGATGCTGTTGATTGTAGCCGTTGCTCTTTCAATG
AGGGTGGATTCTTCTTGAGACAAAGGCTTGGCCATGGTGGCGCTAGTGTCAGAAGAATCGAGCTTTTTGC
AAAAGCCTAGGCCTCCAAAAAAGCCTCCTCACTACTTCTGGAATAGCTCAGAGGCCGAGGCGGCCTCGGC
CTCTGCATAAATAAAAAAAATTAGTCAGCCATGGGGCGGAGAATGGGCGGAACTGGGCGGAGTTAGGGGC
GGGATGGGCGGAGTTAGGGGCGGGACTATGGTTGCTGACTAATTGAGATGCATGCTTTGCATACTTCTGC
CTGCTGGGGAGCCTGGGGACTTTCCACACCTGGTTGCTGACTAATTGAGATGCATGCTTTGCATACTTCT
GCCTGCTGGGGAGCCTGGGGACTTTCCACACCCTAACTGACACACATTCCACAGCTGGTTCTTTCCGCCT
CAGAAGGTACCTAACCAAGTTCCTCTTTCAGAGGTTATTTCAGGCCATGGTGCTGCGCAAGACGCGTTAA
TTAAGACGTCGGCAGTGAAAAAAATGCTTTATTTGTGAAATTTGTGATGCTATTGCTTTATTTGTAACCA
TTATAAGCTGCAATAAACAAGTTAACAACAACAATTGCATTCATTTTATGTTTCAGGTTCAGGGGGAGGT
GTGGGAGGTTTTTTAAAGCAAGTAAAACCTCTACAAATGTGGTATGGCTGATTATGATCCGCGGCCGCAA
TACGTCGACGTTATCAGCTGACTTCGTACGAGAGCCTAGGATTATGGCGCGCCACTAGTTATTAATAGTA
ATCAATTACGGGGTCATTAGTTCATAGCCCATATATGGAGTTCCGCGTTACATAACTTACGGTAAATGGC
CCGCCTGGCTGACCGCCCAACGACCCCCGCCCATTGACGTCAATAATGACGTATGTTCCCATAGTAACGC
CAATAGGGACTTTCCATTGACGTCAATGGGTGGAGTATTTACGGTAAACTGCCCACTTGGCAGTACATCA
AGTGTATCATATGCCAAGTCCGCCCCCTATTGACGTCAATGACGGTAAATGGCCCGCCTGGCATTATGCC
CAGTACATGACCTTACGGGACTTTCCTACTTGGCAGTACATCTACGTATTAGTCATCGCTATTACCATGG
TGATGCGGTTTTGGCAGTACACCAATGGGCGTGGATAGCGGTTTGACTCACGGGGATTTCCAAGTCTCCA
CCCCATTGACGTCAATGGGAGTTTGTTTTGGCACCAAAATCAACGGGACTTTCCAAAATGTCGTAATAAC
CCCGCCCCGTTGACGCAAATGGGCGGTAGGCGTGTACGGTGGGAGGTCTATATAAGCAGAGCTGGTTTAG
TGAACCGTCAGATCACTAGAAGCTTTATTGCGGTAGTTTATCACAGTTAAATTGCTAACGCAGTCAGTGC
TTCTGACACAACAGTCTCGAACTTAAGCTGCAGAAGTTGGTCGTGAGGCACTGGGCAGGTAAGTATCAAG
GTTACAAGACAGGTTTAAGGAGACCAATAGAAACTGGGCTTGTCGAGACAGAGAAGACTCTTGCGTTTCT
GATAGGCACCTATTGGTCTTACTGACATCCACTTTGCCTTTCTCTCCACAGGTGTCCACTCCCAGTTCAA
TTACAGCTCTTAAGGCTAGAGTATTAATACGACTCACTATAGGGCTAGCGATCGCCATGGCGTCCAACAG
CTGGAACGCCAGCAGCAGCCCCGGGGAGGCCCGGGAGGATGGGCCCGAGGGCCTGGACAAGGGGCTGGAC
AACGATGCGGAGGGCGTGTGGAGCCCGGACATCGAGCAGAGCTTCCAGGAGGCCCTGGCCATCTACCCGC
CCTGCGGCCGGCGGAAGATCATCCTGTCAGACGAGGGCAAGATGTACGGCCGAAATGAGTTGATTGCACG
CTATATTAAACTGAGGACGGGGAAGACTCGGACGAGAAAACAGGTGTCCAGCCACATACAGGTTCTAGCT
CGGAAGAAGGTGCGGGAGTACCAGGTTGGCATCAAGGCCATGAACCTGGACCAGGTCTCCAAGGACAAAG
CCCTTCAGAGCATGGCGTCCATGTCCTCTGCCCAGATCGTCTCTGCCAGTGTCCTGCAGAACAAGTTCAG
CCCACCTTCCCCTCTGCCCCAGGCCGTCTTCTCCACTTCCTCGCGGTTCTGGAGCAGCCCCCCTCTCCTG
GGACAGCAGCCTGGACCCTCTCAGGACATCAAGCCCTTTGCACAGCCAGCCTACCCCATCCAGCCGCCCC
TGCCGCCGACGCTCAGCAGTTATGAGCCCCTGGCCCCGCTCCCCTCAGCTGCTGCCTCTGTGCCTGTGTG
GCAGGACCGTACCATTGCCTCCTCCCGGCTGCGGCTCCTGGAGTATTCAGCCTTCATGGAGGTGCAGCGA
GACCCTGACACGTACAGCAAACACCTGTTTGTGCACATCGGCCAGACGAACCCCGCCTTCTCAGACCCAC
CCCTGGAGGCAGTAGATGTGCGCCAGATCTATGACAAATTCCCCGAGAAAAAGGGAGGATTGAAGGAGCT
CTATGAGAAGGGGCCCCCTAATGCCTTCTTCCTTGTCAAGTTCTGGGCCGACCTCAACAGCACCATCCAG
GAGGGCCCGGGAGCCTTCTATGGGGTCAGCTCTCAGTACAGCTCTGCTGATAGCATGACCATCAGCGTCT
CCACCAAGGTGTGCTCCTTTGGCAAACAGGTGGTAGAGAAGGTGGAGACTGAGTATGCCAGGCTGGAGAA
CGGGCGCTTTGTGTACCGTATCCACCGCTCGCCCATGTGCGAGTACATGATCAACTTCATCCACAAGCTG
AAGCACCTGCCCGAGAAGTACATGATGAACAGCGTGCTGGAGAACTTCACCATCCTGCAGGTGGTCACGA
GCCGGGACTCCCAGGAGACCCTGCTTGTCATTGCTTTTGTCTTCGAAGTCTCCACCAGTGAGCACGGGGC
CCAGCACCATGTCTACAAGCTCGTCAAAGACGTTTCTCTCGAGCCAACCACTGAGGATCTGTACTTTCAG
AGCGATAACGATGGATCCGAAATCGGTACTGGCTTTCCATTCGACCCCCATTATGTGGAAGTCCTGGGCG
AGCGCATGCACTACGTCGATGTTGGTCCGCGCGATGGCACCCCTGTGCTGTTCCTGCACGGTAACCCGAC
CTCCTCCTACGTGTGGCGCAACATCATCCCGCATGTTGCACCGACCCATCGCTGCATTGCTCCAGACCTG
ATCGGTATGGGCAAATCCGACAAACCAGACCTGGGTTATTTCTTCGACGACCACGTCCGCTTCATGGATG
CCTTCATCGAAGCCCTGGGTCTGGAAGAGGTCGTCCTGGTCATTCACGACTGGGGCTCCGCTCTGGGTTT
CCACTGGGCCAAGCGCAATCCAGAGCGCGTCAAAGGTATTGCATTTATGGAGTTCATCCGCCCTATCCCG
ACCTGGGACGAATGGCCAGAATTTGCCCGCGAGACCTTCCAGGCCTTCCGCACCACCGACGTCGGCCGCA
AGCTGATCATCGATCAGAACGTTTTTATCGAGGGTACGCTGCCGATGGGTGTCGTCCGCCCGCTGACTGA
AGTCGAGATGGACCATTACCGCGAGCCGTTCCTGAATCCTGTTGACCGCGAGCCACTGTGGCGCTTCCCA
AACGAGCTGCCAATCGCCGGTGAGCCAGCGAACATCGTCGCGCTGGTCGAAGAATACATGGACTGGCTGC
ACCAGTCCCCTGTCCCGAAGCTGCTGTTCTGGGGCACCCCAGGCGTTCTGATCCCACCGGCCGAAGCCGC
TCGCCTGGCCAAAAGCCTGCCTAACTGCAAGGCTGTGGACATCGGCCCGGGTCTGAATCTGCTGCAAGAA
GACAACCCGGACCTGATCGGCAGCGAGATCGCGCGCTGGCTGTCTACTCTGGAGATTTCCGGTTAATAGA
ATTCTAGAGTCGACCTGCA
Features (pLannotate 1.2.2; 19 found; start..end, strand, type, name):
     61..182     -  polyA_signal   SV40 poly(A) signal: SV40 polyadenylation signal
    205..273     -  CDS            large T antigen (fragment): large T antigen from SV40 (simian virus 40)
    297..330     +  protein_bind   loxP: Cre-mediated recombination occurs in the 8-bp core sequence (GCATACAT). Cre recombinase
    340..387     +  promoter       EM7 promoter: synthetic bacterial promoter&nbsp
    419..1210    +  CDS            neo: KKA2_KLEPN - Also known as kan, nptII. Experimental evidence at protein level: Swiss-Prot protein existence level 1. Resistance to kanamycin, neomycin, paromomycin, ribostamycin, butirosin and gentamicin B. From Klebsiella pneumoniae.
   1371..1959    -  rep_origin     ori: high-copy-number ColE1/pMB1/pBR322/pUC origin of replication
   2085..2133    -  polyA_signal   poly(A) signal: synthetic polyadenylation signal
   2157..2555    -  CDS            BSD: blasticidin S deaminase; Aspergillus terreus BSD; confers resistance to blasticidin
   2586..2943    -  promoter       SV40 promoter: SV40 enhancer and early promoter
   3022..3103    -  polyA_signal   SV40 poly(A) signal: SV40 polyadenylation signal
   3126..3209    -  CDS            large T antigen (fragment): large T antigen from SV40 (simian virus 40)
   3274..3639    +  enhancer       CMV enhancer: human cytomegalovirus immediate early enhancer
   3641..3840    +  promoter       CMV promoter: human cytomegalovirus (CMV) immediate early promoter
   3979..4111    +  intron         chimeric intron: chimera between introns from human β-globin and immunoglobulin heavy chain genes
   4155..4173    +  promoter       T7 promoter: promoter for bacteriophage T7 RNA polymerase
   4187..5491    +  CDS            TEAD3: TEAD3_HUMAN - Also known as TEAD5, TEF5. Experimental evidence at protein level: Swiss-Prot protein existence level 1. Transcription factor which plays a key role in the Hippo signaling pathway, a pathway involved in organ size control and tumor suppression by restricting proliferation and promoting apoptosis. The core of this pathway is composed of a kinase cascade wherein MST1/MST2, in complex with its regulatory protein SAV1, phosphorylates and activates LATS1/2 in complex with its regulatory protein MOB1, which in turn phosphorylates and inactivates YAP1 oncoprotein and WWTR1/TAZ. Acts by
   5513..5533    +  CDS            TEV site: tobacco etch virus (TEV) protease recognition and cleavage site
   5549..6432    +  CDS            HaloTag® (fragment): modified bacterial dehalogenase that forms covalent bonds with chloroalkane derivatives
   6443..12      +  misc_feature   MCS (fragment) (across the origin): pUC18/19 multiple cloning site
