[The description below was written by a language model from this plasmid's Addgene catalogue record and pLannotate feature annotations shown in this document.]
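Description:
TEAD3-HaloTag Vector is a mammalian expression plasmid built on the pFC221K HaloTag CMV-Blast BiBRET backbone. It produces human TEAD3 fused at its C terminus to HaloTag. The sequenced record is about 6.5 kb. The plasmid is propagated in E. coli through a high-copy ColE1/pUC-type origin. Bacterial selection is with kanamycin, provided by a neo/nptII open reading frame driven by the synthetic bacterial EM7 promoter. A single loxP site is annotated just upstream of this marker, but the record does not state its purpose. For selection in mammalian cells, a separate cassette places the blasticidin S deaminase gene (BSD) under the SV40 enhancer/early promoter, followed by a synthetic poly(A) signal.

The expression unit starts with the human cytomegalovirus immediate-early enhancer and promoter. A chimeric β-globin/immunoglobulin intron follows, which generally improves mRNA processing and expression. A T7 promoter sits immediately upstream of the coding region and could support in vitro transcription or cell-free expression. The unmutated TEAD3 open reading frame is followed by a TEV protease recognition site and then HaloTag, so the tag can be cleaved from the fusion protein. An SV40 poly(A) signal lies downstream, across the plasmid origin.

TEAD3 is a TEA-domain transcription factor that acts in the Hippo pathway downstream of YAP1 and TAZ. HaloTag is a modified bacterial dehalogenase that bonds covalently to chloroalkane ligands. This allows fluorescent labelling, capture or pull-down of the fusion. As the BiBRET backbone name suggests, the tag may also serve as an energy acceptor in bioluminescence resonance energy transfer assays, although the record itself states only expression of the fusion protein in mammalian cells.
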