Addgene plasmid #236940: TEAD3-HaloTag Vector
Purpose: Express TEAD3-HaloTag(R) Fusion Protein in Mammalian Cells under a CMV promoter
Depositing lab: Promega Corporation.
Backbone
  Vector backbone: pFC221K HaloTag(R) CMV-Blast BiBRET Vector
  Vector type: Mammalian Expression
  Selectable markers: Blasticidin
Growth in bacteria
  Bacterial resistance: Kanamycin, 50 μg/mL
  Growth temperature: 37°C
  Growth strain: DH5alpha
  Copy number: High Copy
Gene/Insert
  Gene/Insert name: TEAD3
  Species: H. sapiens (human)
  Mutation: None
  Entrez Gene: TEAD3 (a.k.a. DTEF-1, ETFR-1, TEAD-3, TEAD5, TEF-5, TEF5)
  Promoter: CMV
  Tag / fusion protein: HaloTag (R) (C terminal on backbone)
  Cloning method: Other
Terms and licenses: Academic/Nonprofit Terms; Industry Terms
How to cite: TEAD3-HaloTag Vector was a gift from Promega Corporation (Addgene plasmid # 236940 ; http://n2t.net/addgene:236940 ; RRID:Addgene_236940)
